>Addgene plasmid #28225 | p-LCN2 | addgene partial sequence | sequence record 55092 | LucNRev 5'-CCTTATGCAGTTGCTCTCC-3'
GGCGCCGGGCCTTTCTTTATGTTTTTGGCGTCTTCCATGGTGGCTTTACCAACAGCTACCGGAATGCCAA
GCTTACTTAGATCGCAGATCTCGAGCCCGGGCTAGCACGCGTAAGAGCTCGGTACCGGTGGCCCTATTTA
TGGGATCTAGGGTGGGTTGATTCATTCTTTGCCAAGGCCAGGAATGTGAGGCAATTGCCAGCAACTCCTG
CGGAAACACTTGGCAAGATTTCTGCACCTGGTCAGGATTGGGCAAGACAGAGGGACGGGGAGAGTGAGGG
ACATTCCCGGAGTGCTGCACCTCTGGCAGGGACAACGACTCCCTCTGTGCCTTCCTTGTGCTGTTTCTTT
CTTCTGATTGCCCTGTATGTGGGCCGGTGGCCTGTGAGCCGGAAGAGCTGTCATCTCTGACCCCCCTGCT
CAGCTGGATCCCAGGGTGGGGTATGTGCCCTGTGGTCCCCTCCCCACACCCACAGAAAGGAAAGAATGAA
TGCCTCCTTCCAACAGATCATGTGCTGTTTCCTGGTTCTTTTAAGGGTCAGGGAAGGGTGGGGTGGCTGA
CAGTGGACAAGGAAAAACAAGGCGTCTGCTCTGAACTCATGGAGCCCAGAATCATGGCCCTCCCAGGAGC
CCCAGTCCAGGACCTGCATGTGCTCCAGGGGCCTTGAGACAGCCCCTTGCCCCTCTCCTTGCCCCATTTG
CAGGAGGGGACCCCAGTGGACCCCTGAGGGACCCTTCCTCTCCTGTGAGTGCAGTGGGAAGAGACCCCAC
ACAGGGCACATGGGTTGAGTGCTGAGGCTACAGTCCCTGTCCTGGGTGA
