[The description below was written by a language model from this plasmid's Addgene catalogue record.]
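Description:
p-LCN2 is a luciferase reporter plasmid built on the promoterless pGL3-basic backbone (about 4.8 kb without insert). It carries a roughly 1.2 kb fragment of the human LCN2 promoter, the regulatory region of the gene encoding lipocalin 2 (also known as NGAL or 24p3). The fragment was inserted by restriction cloning into the KpnI site of the polylinker, and KpnI sites are retained on both sides. Because a single enzyme was used, the cloning itself was not directional, and the record does not explicitly state the insert's orientation. The plasmid is maintained in E. coli as a high-copy construct under ampicillin selection. No feature table is provided, so the exact promoter boundaries relative to the transcription start site and the other backbone elements are not documented here.

pGL3-basic lacks eukaryotic promoter and enhancer sequences upstream of its firefly luciferase gene, so luciferase expression in transfected mammalian cells depends on the activity of the inserted LCN2 sequence. Light output therefore serves as a quantitative readout of LCN2 promoter activity. This allows the effects of transcription factors, signalling pathways or other treatments on LCN2 transcription to be tested in transient transfection assays. The associated publication concerns inhibition of breast cancer cell motility by the transcription factor NFAT3 through targeting of the lipocalin 2 gene. That context is consistent with using the reporter to examine NFAT3-dependent regulation of the LCN2 promoter.
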