Addgene plasmid #28225: p-LCN2
Depositing lab: Sebastien Jauliac. Depositing organization: INSERM, ADR Paris VII, St. Lazare (Inactive). Publication: NFAT3 transcription factor inhibits breast cancer cell motility by targeting the Lipocalin 2 gene. Fougere M, Gaudineau B, Barbier J, Guaddachi F, Feugeas JP, Auboeuf D, Jauliac S. Oncogene. 2010 Apr 15. 29(15):2292-301. 10.1038/onc.2009.499 PubMed 20101218.
Backbone
  Vector backbone: pGL3-basic
  Backbone manufacturer: promega
  Backbone size w/o insert (bp): 4817
  Vector type: Luciferase
Growth in bacteria
  Bacterial resistance: Ampicillin, 100 μg/mL
  Growth temperature: 37°C
  Growth strain: DH5alpha
  Copy number: High Copy
Gene/Insert
  Gene/Insert name: LCN2 promoter
  Species: H. sapiens (human)
  Insert size (bp): 1233
  Entrez Gene: LCN2 (a.k.a. 24p3, MSFI, NGAL, p25)
  Promoter: LCN2
  Cloning method: Restriction Enzyme; 5′ cloning site KpnI (not destroyed); 3′ cloning site KpnI (not destroyed)
  Sequencing primers: 5′ REVprimer3; 3′ LucNRev
Resource information
  A portion of this plasmid was derived from a plasmid made by: human promoter cloned by the provider
Terms and licenses: Academic/Nonprofit Terms; Industry Terms: Not Available to Industry
How to cite: p-LCN2 was a gift from Sebastien Jauliac (Addgene plasmid # 28225 ; http://n2t.net/addgene:28225 ; RRID:Addgene_28225)
